Addgene plasmid #177201: dnCEBP: pLenti-TRE-A-C/EBP-PGK-rtTAA-2A-Puro
Purpose: encoding a dominant negative form of CEBP under inducible promoter
Depositing lab: Markus Covert. Depositing organization: Stanford University. Publication: A dynamic HIF1α-PPARγ circuit controls a paradoxical adipocyte regulatory landscape. Kudo T, Zhao ML, Kovary K, LaGory L, Covert MW, Teruel MN. bioRxiv (2022) 10.1101/2022.05.17.492374.
Backbone
  Vector backbone: gateway destination vector TRE promoter with rtTA mRuby2
  Vector type: Mammalian Expression, Lentiviral
  Selectable markers: mRuby2
Growth in bacteria
  Bacterial resistance: Ampicillin, 100 μg/mL
  Growth temperature: 30°C
  Growth strain: NEB Stable
  Copy number: High Copy
Gene/Insert
  Gene/Insert name: dnCEBP (A-C/EBP)
  Species: Synthetic
  Promoter: TRE
  Cloning method: Gateway Cloning
  Sequencing primers: 5′ attB1; 3′ attB2
Terms and licenses: Academic/Nonprofit Terms; Industry Terms: Not Available to Industry
Depositor comments: Please visit https://www.biorxiv.org/content/10.1101/2022.05.17.492374v1 for bioRxiv preprint.
How to cite: dnCEBP: pLenti-TRE-A-C/EBP-PGK-rtTAA-2A-Puro was a gift from Markus Covert (Addgene plasmid # 177201 ; http://n2t.net/addgene:177201 ; RRID:Addgene_177201)
