[The description below was written by a language model from this plasmid's Addgene catalogue record and pLannotate feature annotations shown in this document.]
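Description:
dnCEBP: pLenti-TRE-A-C/EBP-PGK-rtTAA-2A-Puro is a third-generation-style, self-inactivating HIV-1 lentiviral vector for doxycycline-inducible expression of a dominant-negative C/EBP in mammalian cells. It was made by Gateway cloning into a TRE destination vector. The bacterial portion carries a high-copy ColE1/pUC-type origin and an ampicillin resistance gene. The viral portion comprises an RSV promoter driving a truncated 5' LTR, the Ψ packaging signal with a partial gag sequence, the RRE for Rev-dependent export, cPPT/CTS, a WPRE, and a ΔU3 3' LTR followed by an SV40 poly(A) signal and SV40 origin.

The payload is an all-in-one Tet-On arrangement. A tight TRE promoter (seven tet operators plus a minimal CMV promoter) sits upstream of the attB1/attB2-flanked insert, a synthetic A-C/EBP open reading frame. The insert is annotated with an N-terminal FLAG fragment, a T7 tag, and a short region matching human CEBPA. Downstream, a human PGK promoter constitutively drives mRuby2 followed by an rtTA3-type reverse tetracycline transactivator, so transduced cells are marked red and supply the activator that switches on the TRE when doxycycline is present.

Although the plasmid name refers to a 2A-Puro cassette, the feature table shows no puromycin resistance gene. Both the sequence annotation and the catalogue fields list mRuby2 as the selectable marker, so fluorescence rather than drug selection appears to be the means of identifying transduced cells. No linker between mRuby2 and rtTA is annotated. The associated work concerns adipocyte regulatory circuits, which fits using the construct to block C/EBP function inducibly.
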