Features (pLannotate 1.2.2; 31 found; start..end, strand, type, name):
     51..75      +  protein_bind   attB1: mutant version of attB; recombination site for the Gateway® BP reaction BP Clonase™
     87..107     +  CDS            FLAG (fragment): FLAG® epitope tag, followed by an enterokinase cleavage site
    111..143     +  CDS            T7 tag (gene 10 leader): leader peptide from bacteriophage T7 gene 10 promotes efficient translation in E. coli
    330..386     +  CDS            CEBPA (fragment): CEBPA_HUMAN - Also known as CEBP From Homo sapiens (Human).
    419..443     -  protein_bind   attB2: mutant version of attB; recombination site for the Gateway® BP reaction BP Clonase™
    460..478     +  CDS            9xHis (fragment): 9xHis affinity tag
    488..998     +  promoter       hPGK promoter: human phosphoglycerate kinase 1 promoter
   1008..1718    +  CDS            mRuby2: mRuby2 is a basic (constitutively fluorescent) red fluorescent protein published in 2012, derived from Entacmaea quadricolor. It has moderate acid sensitivity.
   1773..2470    +  CDS            rtTA3 (fragment): reverse tetracycline transactivator 3 activates expression from Tet-responsive promoters in the presence of doxycycline
   2400..2510    +  CDS            VP48: 3 tandem repeats of the minimal activation domain of herpes simplex virus VP16 (Cheng et al., 2013)
   2546..3094    +  misc_feature   WPRE (fragment): woodchuck hepatitis virus posttranscriptional regulatory element
   3120..3191    +  CDS            nef (fragment): NEF_HV1Z2 - Experimental evidence at protein level: Swiss-Prot protein existence level 1. Extracellular Nef protein targets CD4(+) T-lymphocytes for apoptosis by interacting with CXCR4 surface receptors. From Human immunodeficiency virus type 1 group M subtype D (isolate Z2/CDC-Z34) (HIV-1).
   3193..3426    +  LTR            3' LTR (ΔU3): self-inactivating 3' long terminal repeat (LTR) from HIV-1
   3498..3619    +  polyA_signal   SV40 poly(A) signal: SV40 polyadenylation signal
   3659..3794    +  rep_origin     SV40 ori: SV40 origin of replication
   3802..3865    +  promoter       AmpR promoter: bla
   3866..4726    +  CDS            AmpR: β-lactamase; bla; confers resistance to ampicillin, carbenicillin, and related antibiotics
   4897..5485    +  rep_origin     ori: high-copy-number ColE1/pMB1/pBR322/pUC origin of replication
   5668..5760    +  CDS            lacI (fragment): lac repressor; lacI; The lac repressor binds to the lac operator to inhibit transcription in E. coli. This inhibition can be relieved by adding lactose or isopropyl-β-D-thiogalactopyranoside (IPTG).
   5773..5794    +  protein_bind   CAP binding site: CAP binding activates transcription in the presence of cAMP. E. coli catabolite activator protein
   5809..5839    +  promoter       lac promoter: promoter for the E. coli lac operon
   5847..5863    +  protein_bind   lac operator: The lac repressor binds to the lac operator to inhibit transcription in E. coli. This inhibition can be relieved by adding lactose or isopropyl-β-D-thiogalactopyranoside (IPTG). lac repressor encoded by lacI
   5908..5926    +  promoter       T3 promoter: promoter for bacteriophage T3 RNA polymerase
   5954..6180    +  promoter       RSV promoter: Rous sarcoma virus enhancer/promoter
   6181..6361    +  LTR            5' LTR (truncated): truncated 5' long terminal repeat (LTR) from HIV-1
   6408..6533    +  misc_feature   HIV-1 Ψ: packaging signal of human immunodeficiency virus type 1
   6517..6880    +  CDS            HIV-1 gag (fragment): gag protein from human immunodeficiency virus 1; gag
   7026..7259    +  misc_feature   RRE: The Rev response element (RRE) of HIV-1 allows for Rev-dependent mRNA export from the nucleus to the cytoplasm.
   7636..7660    +  CDS            Rev (fragment): human immunodeficiency virus 1 (HIV-1) Rev protein; rev; enhances nuclear export of unspliced and incompletely spliced viral mRNAs
   7701..7818    +  misc_feature   cPPT/CTS: central polypurine tract and central termination sequence of HIV-1
   7872..30      +  promoter       tight TRE promoter (across the origin): Tet-responsive promoter PTight, consisting of seven tet operator sequences followed by the minimal CMV promoter
>Addgene plasmid #177201 | dnCEBP: pLenti-TRE-A-C/EBP-PGK-rtTAA-2A-Puro | addgene full sequence | sequence record 356283 | Addgene NGS Result
AGAGCTCGTTTAGTGAACCGTCAGATCGCCTGGAGAATTGGCTAGCATCAACAAGTTTGTACAAAAAAGC
AGGCTCCACCATGGACTACAAGGACGACGATGACAAGCATATGGCTAGCATGACTGGTGGACAGCAAATG
GGTCGGGATCCTGACCTGGAACAACGTGCTGAGGAACTGGCCCGTGAAAACGAAGAGCTGGAAAAAGAGG
CCGAAGAGCTGGAGCAGGAAAACGCTGAACTCGAGCAGAAGGTGTTGGAGTTGACCAGTGACAATGACCG
CCTGCGCAAGCGGGTGGAACAGCTGAGCCGTGAACTGGACACGCTGCGGGGTATCTTCCGCCAGCTGCCT
GAGAGCTCCTTGGTCAAGGCCATGGGCAACTGCGCGTGAGCCTAAGCGGCCGCACTCGAGATATCTAGAC
CCAGCTTTCTTGTACAAAGTGGTTTAGTAATGAACCGGTCCACCACCACCACCACCACTAAGGATCCGGG
GTTGGGGTTGCGCCTTTTCCAAGGCAGCCCTGGGTTTGCGCAGGGACGCGGCTGCTCTGGGCGTGGTTCC
GGGAAACGCAGCGGCGCCGACCCTGGGTCTCGCACATTCTTCACGTCCGTTCGCAGCGTCACCCGGATCT
TCGCCGCTACCCTTGTGGGCCCCCCGGCGACGCTTCCTGCTCCGCCCCTAAGTCGGGAAGGTTCCTTGCG
GTTCGCGGCGTGCCGGACGTGACAAACGGAAGCCGCACGTCTCACTAGTACCCTCGCAGACGGACAGCGC
CAGGGAGCAATGGCAGCGCGCCGACCGCGATGGGCTGTGGCCAATAGCGGCTGCTCAGCAGGGCGCGCCG
AGAGCAGCGGCCGGGAAGGGGCGGTGCGGGAGGCGGGGTGTGGGGCGGTAGTGTGGGCCCTGTTCCTGCC
CGCGCGGTGTTCCGCATTCTGCAAGCCTCCGGAGCGCACGTCGGCAGTCGGCTCCCTCGTTGACCGAATC
ACCGACCTCTCTCCCCAGCAATTCACCATGGTGTCTAAGGGCGAAGAGCTGATCAAGGAAAATATGCGTA
TGAAGGTGGTCATGGAAGGTTCGGTCAACGGCCACCAATTCAAATGCACAGGTGAAGGAGAAGGCAATCC
GTACATGGGAACTCAAACCATGAGGATCAAAGTCATCGAGGGAGGACCCCTGCCATTTGCCTTTGACATT
CTTGCCACGTCGTTCATGTATGGCAGCCGTACTTTTATCAAGTACCCGAAAGGCATTCCTGATTTCTTTA
AACAGTCCTTTCCTGAGGGTTTTACTTGGGAAAGAGTTACGAGATACGAAGATGGTGGAGTCGTCACCGT
CATGCAGGACACCAGCCTTGAGGATGGCTGTCTCGTTTACCACGTCCAAGTCAGAGGGGTAAACTTTCCC
TCCAATGGTCCCGTGATGCAGAAGAAGACCAAGGGTTGGGAGCCTAATACAGAGATGATGTATCCAGCAG
ATGGTGGTCTGAGGGGATACACTCATATGGCACTGAAAGTTGATGGTGGTGGCCATCTGTCTTGCTCTTT
CGTAACAACTTACAGGTCAAAAAAGACCGTCGGGAACATCAAGATGCCCGGTATCCATGCCGTTGATCAC
CGCCTGGAAAGGTTAGAGGAAAGTGACAATGAAATGTTCGTAGTACAACGCGAACACGCAGTTGCCAAGT
TCGCCGGGCTTGGTGGTGGGATGGACGAGCTGTACAAGGAAGGTAGAGGTTCTCTCCTCACTTGTGGTGA
TGTTGAAGAAAACCCTGGTCCAATGTCTAGACTGGACAAGAGCAAAGTCATAAACGGAGCTCTGGAATTA
CTCAATGGTGTCGGTATCGAAGGCCTGACGACAAGGAAACTCGCTCAAAAGCTGGGAGTTGAGCAGCCTA
CCCTGTACTGGCACGTGAAGAACAAGCGGGCCCTGCTCGATGCCCTGCCAATCGAGATGCTGGACAGGCA
TCATACCCACTTCTGCCCCCTGGAAGGCGAGTCATGGCAAGACTTTCTGCGGAACAACGCCAAGTCATAC
CGCTGTGCTCTCCTCTCACATCGCGACGGGGCTAAAGTGCATCTCGGCACCCGCCCAACAGAGAAACAGT
ACGAAACCCTGGAAAATCAGCTCGCGTTCCTGTGTCAGCAAGGCTTCTCCCTGGAGAACGCACTGTACGC
TCTGTCCGCCGTGGGCCACTTTACACTGGGCTGCGTATTGGAGGAACAGGAGCATCAAGTAGCAAAAGAG
GAAAGAGAGACACCTACCACCGATTCTATGCCCCCACTTCTGAGACAAGCAATTGAGCTGTTCGACCGGC
AGGGAGCCGAACCTGCCTTCCTTTTCGGCCTGGAACTAATCATATGTGGCCTGGAGAAACAGCTAAAGTG
CGAAAGCGGCGGGCCGACCGACGCCCTTGACGATTTTGACTTAGACATGCTCCCAGCCGATGCCCTTGAC
GACTTTGACCTTGATATGCTGCCTGCTGACGCTCTTGACGATTTTGACCTTGACATGCTCCCCGGGTAAC
TAAGTAAGGATCGATCCAAGATATCGTATTCTTAACTATGTTGCTCCTTTTACGCTATGTGGATACGCTG
CTTTAATGCCTTTGTATCATGCTATTGCTTCCCGTATGGCTTTCATTTTCTCCTCCTTGTATAAATCCTG
GTTGCTGTCTCTTTATGAGGAGTTGTGGCCCGTTGTCAGGCAACGTGGCGTGGTGTGCACTGTGTTTGCT
GACGCAACCCCCACTGGTTGGGGCATTGCCACCACCTGTCAGCTCCTTTCCGGGACTTTCGCTTTCCCCC
TCCCTATTGCCACGGCGGAACTCATCGCCGCCTGCCTTGCCCGCTGCTGGACAGGGGCTCGGCTGTTGGG
CACTGACAATTCCGTGGTGTTGTCGGGGAAGCTGACGTCCTTTCCATGGCTGCTCGCCTGTGTTGCCACC
TGGATTCTGCGCGGGACGTCCTTCTGCTACGTCCCTTCGGCCCTCAATCCAGCGGACCTTCCTTCCCGCG
GCCTGCTGCCGGCTCTGCGGCCTCTTCCGCGTCTTCGCCTTCGCCCTCAGACGAGTCGGATCTCCCTTTG
GGCCGCCTCCCCGCCTGTTTCGCCTCGGCGTCCGGACTAGAGGTACCTTTAAGACCAATGACTTACAAGG
CAGCTGTAGATCTTAGCCACTTTTTAAAAGAAAAGGGGGGACTGGAAGGGCTAATTCACTCCCAACGAAG
ACAAGATCTGCTTTTTGCTTGTACTGGGTCTCTCTGGTTAGACCAGATCTGAGCCTGGGAGCTCTCTGGC
TAACTAGGGAACCCACTGCTTAAGCCTCAATAAAGCTTGCCTTGAGTGCTTCAAGTAGTGTGTGCCCGTC
TGTTGTGTGACTCTGGTAACTAGAGATCCCTCAGACCCTTTTAGTCAGTGTGGAAAATCTCTAGCAGTAG
TAGTTCATGTCATCTTATTATTCAGTATTTATAACTTGCAAAGAAATGAATATCAGAGAGTGAGAGGAAC
TTGTTTATTGCAGCTTATAATGGTTACAAATAAAGCAATAGCATCACAAATTTCACAAATAAAGCATTTT
TTTCACTGCATTCTAGTTGTGGTTTGTCCAAACTCATCAATGTATCTTATCATGTCTGGCTCTAGCTATC
CCGCCCCTAACTCCGCCCATCCCGCCCCTAACTCCGCCCAGTTCCGCCCATTCTCCGCCCCATGGCTGAC
TAATTTTTTTTATTTATGCAGAGGCCGAGGCCGCCTCGGCCTCTGAGCTATTCCAGAAGTAGTGAGGAGG
CTTTTTTGGAGGCCTTTCAAATATGTATCCGCTCATGAGACAATAACCCTGATAAATGCTTCAATAATAT
TGAAAAAGGAAGAGTATGAGTATTCAACATTTCCGTGTCGCCCTTATTCCCTTTTTTGCGGCATTTTGCC
TTCCTGTTTTTGCTCACCCAGAAACGCTGGTGAAAGTAAAAGATGCTGAAGATCAGTTGGGTGCACGAGT
GGGTTACATCGAACTGGATCTCAACAGCGGTAAGATCCTTGAGAGTTTTCGCCCCGAAGAACGTTTTCCA
ATGATGAGCACTTTTAAAGTTCTGCTATGTGGCGCGGTATTATCCCGTATTGACGCCGGGCAAGAGCAAC
TCGGTCGCCGCATACACTATTCTCAGAATGACTTGGTTGAGTACTCACCAGTCACAGAAAAGCATCTTAC
GGATGGCATGACAGTAAGAGAATTATGCAGTGCTGCCATAACCATGAGTGATAACACTGCGGCCAACTTA
CTTCTGACAACGATCGGAGGACCGAAGGAGCTAACCGCTTTTTTGCACAACATGGGGGATCATGTAACTC
GCCTTGATCGTTGGGAACCGGAGCTGAATGAAGCCATACCAAACGACGAGCGTGACACCACGATGCCTGT
AGCAATGGCAACAACGTTGCGCAAACTATTAACTGGCGAACTACTTACTCTAGCTTCCCGGCAACAATTA
ATAGACTGGATGGAGGCGGATAAAGTTGCAGGACCACTTCTGCGCTCGGCCCTTCCGGCTGGCTGGTTTA
TTGCTGATAAATCTGGAGCCGGTGAGCGTGGGTCTCGCGGTATCATTGCAGCACTGGGGCCAGATGGTAA
GCCCTCCCGTATCGTAGTTATCTACACGACGGGGAGTCAGGCAACTATGGATGAACGAAATAGACAGATC
GCTGAGATAGGTGCCTCACTGATTAAGCATTGGTAACTGTCAGACCAAGTTTACTCATATATACTTTAGA
TTGATTTAAAACTTCATTTTTAATTTAAAAGGATCTAGGTGAAGATCCTTTTTGATAATCTCATGACCAA
AATCCCTTAACGTGAGTTTTCGTTCCACTGAGCGTCAGACCCCGTAGAAAAGATCAAAGGATCTTCTTGA
GATCCTTTTTTTCTGCGCGTAATCTGCTGCTTGCAAACAAAAAAACCACCGCTACCAGCGGTGGTTTGTT
TGCCGGATCAAGAGCTACCAACTCTTTTTCCGAAGGTAACTGGCTTCAGCAGAGCGCAGATACCAAATAC
TGTTCTTCTAGTGTAGCCGTAGTTAGGCCACCACTTCAAGAACTCTGTAGCACCGCCTACATACCTCGCT
CTGCTAATCCTGTTACCAGTGGCTGCTGCCAGTGGCGATAAGTCGTGTCTTACCGGGTTGGACTCAAGAC
GATAGTTACCGGATAAGGCGCAGCGGTCGGGCTGAACGGGGGGTTCGTGCACACAGCCCAGCTTGGAGCG
AACGACCTACACCGAACTGAGATACCTACAGCGTGAGCTATGAGAAAGCGCCACGCTTCCCGAAGGGAGA
AAGGCGGACAGGTATCCGGTAAGCGGCAGGGTCGGAACAGGAGAGCGCACGAGGGAGCTTCCAGGGGGAA
ACGCCTGGTATCTTTATAGTCCTGTCGGGTTTCGCCACCTCTGACTTGAGCGTCGATTTTTGTGATGCTC
GTCAGGGGGGCGGAGCCTATGGAAAAACGCCAGCAACGCGGCCTTTTTACGGTTCCTGGCCTTTTGCTGG
CCTTTTGCTCACATGTTCTTTCCTGCGTTATCCCCTGATTCTGTGGATAACCGTATTACCGCCTTTGAGT
GAGCTGATACCGCTCGCCGCAGCCGAACGACCGAGCGCAGCGAGTCAGTGAGCGAGGAAGCGGAAGAGCG
CCCAATACGCAAACCGCCTCTCCCCGCGCGTTGGCCGATTCATTAATGCAGCTGGCACGACAGGTTTCCC
GACTGGAAAGCGGGCAGTGAGCGCAACGCAATTAATGTGAGTTAGCTCACTCATTAGGCACCCCAGGCTT
TACACTTTATGCTTCCGGCTCGTATGTTGTGTGGAATTGTGAGCGGATAACAATTTCACACAGGAAACAG
CTATGACCATGATTACGCCAAGCGCGCAATTAACCCTCACTAAAGGGAACAAAAGCTGGAGCTGCAAGCT
TAATGTAGTCTTATGCAATACTCTTGTAGTCTTGCAACATGGTAACGATGAGTTAGCAACATGCCTTACA
AGGAGAGAAAAAGCACCGTGCATGCCGATTGGTGGAAGTAAGGTGGTACGATCGTGCCTTATTAGGAAGG
CAACAGACGGGTCTGACATGGATTGGACGAACCACTGAATTGCCGCATTGCAGAGATATTGTATTTAAGT
GCCTAGCTCGATACATAAACGGGTCTCTCTGGTTAGACCAGATCTGAGCCTGGGAGCTCTCTGGCTAACT
AGGGAACCCACTGCTTAAGCCTCAATAAAGCTTGCCTTGAGTGCTTCAAGTAGTGTGTGCCCGTCTGTTG
TGTGACTCTGGTAACTAGAGATCCCTCAGACCCTTTTAGTCAGTGTGGAAAATCTCTAGCAGTGGCGCCC
GAACAGGGACTTGAAAGCGAAAGGGAAACCAGAGGAGCTCTCTCGACGCAGGACTCGGCTTGCTGAAGCG
CGCACGGCAAGAGGCGAGGGGCGGCGACTGGTGAGTACGCCAAAAATTTTGACTAGCGGAGGCTAGAAGG
AGAGAGATGGGTGCGAGAGCGTCAGTATTAAGCGGGGGAGAATTAGATCGCGATGGGAAAAAATTCGGTT
AAGGCCAGGGGGAAAGAAAAAATATAAATTAAAACATATAGTATGGGCAAGCAGGGAGCTAGAACGATTC
GCAGTTAATCCTGGCCTGTTAGAAACATCAGAAGGCTGTAGACAAATACTGGGACAGCTACAACCATCCC
TTCAGACAGGATCAGAAGAACTTAGATCATTATATAATACAGTAGCAACCCTCTATTGTGTGCATCAAAG
GATAGAGATAAAAGACACCAAGGAAGCTTTAGACAAGATAGAGGAAGAGCAAAACAAAAGTAAGACCACC
GCACAGCAAGCGGCCGCTGATCTTCAGACCTGGAGGAGGAGATATGAGGGACAATTGGAGAAGTGAATTA
TATAAATATAAAGTAGTAAAAATTGAACCATTAGGAGTAGCACCCACCAAGGCAAAGAGAAGAGTGGTGC
AGAGAGAAAAAAGAGCAGTGGGAATAGGAGCTTTGTTCCTTGGGTTCTTGGGAGCAGCAGGAAGCACTAT
GGGCGCAGCGTCAATGACGCTGACGGTACAGGCCAGACAATTATTGTCTGGTATAGTGCAGCAGCAGAAC
AATTTGCTGAGGGCTATTGAGGCGCAACAGCATCTGTTGCAACTCACAGTCTGGGGCATCAAGCAGCTCC
AGGCAAGAATCCTGGCTGTGGAAAGATACCTAAAGGATCAACAGCTCCTGGGGATTTGGGGTTGCTCTGG
AAAACTCATTTGCACCACTGCTGTGCCTTGGAATGCTAGTTGGAGTAATAAATCTCTGGAACAGATTTGG
AATCACACGACCTGGATGGAGTGGGACAGAGAAATTAACAATTACACAAGCTTAATACACTCCTTAATTG
AAGAATCGCAAAACCAGCAAGAAAAGAATGAACAAGAATTATTGGAATTAGATAAATGGGCAAGTTTGTG
GAATTGGTTTAACATAACAAATTGGCTGTGGTATATAAAATTATTCATAATGATAGTAGGAGGCTTGGTA
GGTTTAAGAATAGTTTTTGCTGTACTTTCTATAGTGAATAGAGTTAGGCAGGGATATTCACCATTATCGT
TTCAGACCCACCTCCCAACCCCGAGGGGACAATTCTCGACCTCGAGACAAATGGCAGTATTCATCCACAA
TTTTAAAAGAAAAGGGGGGATTGGGGGGTACAGTGCAGGGGAAAGAATAGTAGACATAATAGCAACAGAC
ATACAAACTAAAGAATTACAAAAACAAATTACAAAAATTCAAAATTTTCGGGTTTATTACAGGGACAGCA
GAGATCCACTTTGGCCGCGAATCGATATGTCGAGTTTACTCCCTATCAGTGATAGAGAACGTATGTCGAG
TTTACTCCCTATCAGTGATAGAGAACGATGTCGAGTTTACTCCCTATCAGTGATAGAGAACGTATGTCGA
GTTTACTCCCTATCAGTGATAGAGAACGTATGTCGAGTTTACTCCCTATCAGTGATAGAGAACGTATGTC
GAGTTTATCCCTATCAGTGATAGAGAACGTATGTCGAGTTTACTCCCTATCAGTGATAGAGAACGTATGT
CGAGGTAGGCGTGTACGGTGGGAGGCCTATATAAGC
